Addgene plasmid #166213: pDONR221-SNRPA1
Purpose: Gateway entry vector for N. furzeri SNRPA1
Depositing lab: Daniel Jarosz. Depositing organization: Stanford University. Publication: Tissue-specific landscape of protein aggregation and quality control in an aging vertebrate. Chen YR, Harel I, Singh PP, Ziv I, Moses E, Goshtchevsky U, Machado BE, Brunet A, Jarosz DF. Dev Cell. 2024 Jul 22;59(14):1892-1911.e13. doi: 10.1016/j.devcel.2024.04.014. Epub 2024 May 28. PubMed 38810654.
Backbone
  Vector backbone: pDONR221
  Vector type: Gateway Entry Vector
Growth in bacteria
  Bacterial resistance: Kanamycin, 50 μg/mL
  Growth temperature: 37°C
  Growth strain: DH5alpha
  Copy number: High Copy
Gene/Insert
  Gene/Insert name: SNRPA1
  Species: N. furzeri
  Insert size (bp): 843
  Cloning method: Gateway Cloning
Terms and licenses: Academic/Nonprofit Terms; Industry Terms: Not Available to Industry
Depositor comments: Stopless entry clone. Please visit https://doi.org/10.1101/2022.02.26.482120 for bioRxiv preprint. Also see Harel and Chen et al. 2024 (https://doi.org/10.1016/j.celrep.2023.112787)
How to cite: pDONR221-SNRPA1 was a gift from Daniel Jarosz (Addgene plasmid # 166213 ; http://n2t.net/addgene:166213 ; RRID:Addgene_166213)
