[The description below was written by a language model from this plasmid's Addgene catalogue record and pLannotate feature annotations shown in this document.]
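Description:
pDONR221-SNRPA1 is a Gateway entry clone built on the pDONR221 backbone and carrying the coding sequence of SNRPA1 from the African turquoise killifish, Nothobranchius furzeri. The sequenced plasmid is about 3.4 kb. It is maintained in E. coli through a high-copy ColE1/pUC-type origin of replication and selected with kanamycin via an aminoglycoside phosphotransferase (KanR) gene.

The catalogue lists the insert as 843 bp, and it sits between attL1 and attL2, the recombination sites left after a BP reaction into the donor vector. These sites allow directional, in-frame transfer of the open reading frame into any attR-containing destination vector by an LR Clonase reaction. The automated annotation labels a 771 bp stretch of the insert as SNRPA1 by similarity to the human protein, U2 small nuclear ribonucleoprotein A', a spliceosome component that helps bind stem loop IV of U2 snRNA. That label reflects homology matching, as the recorded species of the insert is N. furzeri. The depositor notes that this is a stopless entry clone, so the ORF lacks its termination codon and can be fused to C-terminal tags or reporters supplied by the destination vector.

The entry vector has no promoter positioned to express the insert. The rrnB T1 and T2 terminators upstream of attL1 insulate the cassette from read-through transcription, and a T7 promoter lies just beyond attL2, pointing back toward the insert. The short lacI and lacZα fragments are backbone remnants. The plasmid therefore serves as a shuttle source of the killifish gene for building expression constructs, and it was deposited alongside work on protein aggregation and quality control in an aging vertebrate.
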