Features (pLannotate 1.2.2; 10 found; start..end, strand, type, name):
    121..213     +  CDS            lacI (fragment): lac repressor; lacI; The lac repressor binds to the lac operator to inhibit transcription in E. coli. This inhibition can be relieved by adding lactose or isopropyl-β-D-thiogalactopyranoside (IPTG).
    268..295     -  terminator     rrnB T2 terminator: transcription terminator T2 from the E. coli rrnB gene
    427..470     +  terminator     rrnB T1 terminator: Escherichia coli rrnB; transcription terminator T1 from the E. coli rrnB gene
    517..553     -  CDS            lacZα (fragment): LacZα fragment of β-galactosidase; lacZ fragment
    569..668     +  protein_bind   attL1: mutant version of attL; recombination site for the Gateway® LR reaction LR Clonase™
    686..1456    +  CDS            SNRPA1: RU2A_HUMAN - Experimental evidence at protein level: Swiss-Prot protein existence level 1. Involved in pre-mRNA splicing as component of the spliceosome (PubMed:11991638, PubMed:28502770, PubMed:28781166, PubMed:28076346, PubMed:27035939). Associated with sn-RNP U2, where it contributes to the binding of stem loop IV of U2 snRNA (PubMed:9716128, PubMed:27035939). From Homo sapiens (Human).
   1530..1629    -  protein_bind   attL2: mutant version of attL; recombination site for the Gateway® LR reaction LR Clonase™
   1647..1665    -  promoter       T7 promoter: promoter for bacteriophage T7 RNA polymerase
   1799..2608    +  CDS            KanR: aminoglycoside phosphotransferase; aph(3')-Ia; confers resistance to kanamycin in bacteria or G418 (Geneticin®) in eukaryotes
   2755..3343    +  rep_origin     ori: high-copy-number ColE1/pMB1/pBR322/pUC origin of replication
>Addgene plasmid #166213 | pDONR221-SNRPA1 | addgene full sequence | sequence record 329845 | Addgene NGS Result
CTTTCCTGCGTTATCCCCTGATTCTGTGGATAACCGTATTACCGCCTTTGAGTGAGCTGATACCGCTCGC
CGCAGCCGAACGACCGAGCGCAGCGAGTCAGTGAGCGAGGAAGCGGAAGAGCGCCCAATACGCAAACCGC
CTCTCCCCGCGCGTTGGCCGATTCATTAATGCAGCTGGCACGACAGGTTTCCCGACTGGAAAGCGGGCAG
TGAGCGCAACGCAATTAATACGCGTACCGCTAGCCAGGAAGAGTTTGTAGAAACGCAAAAAGGCCATCCG
TCAGGATGGCCTTCTGCTTAGTTTGATGCCTGGCAGTTTATGGCGGGCGTCCTGCCCGCCACCCTCCGGG
CCGTTGCTTCACAACGTTCAAATCCGCTCCCGGCGGATTTGTCCTACTCAGGAGAGCGTTCACCGACAAA
CAACAGATAAAACGAAAGGCCCAGTCTTCCGACTGAGCCTTTCGTTTTATTTGATGCCTGGCAGTTCCCT
ACTCTCGCGTTAACGCTAGCATGGATGTTTTCCCAGTCACGACGTTGTAAAACGACGGCCAGTCTTAAGC
TCGGGCCCCAAATAATGATTTTATTTTGACTGATAGTGACCTGTTCGTTGCAACAAATTGATGAGCAATG
CTTTTTTATAATGCCAACTTTGTACAAAAAAGCAGGCTTCGAAGGAGATAACAAAATGGTGAAGCTGTCT
GCGGAGCTGATTGAGCAGGCTGCTCAGTACACCAACCCTGTGAGAGACAGAGAGCTGGATTTACGAGGTT
ATAAGATCCCAGTGGTGGAAAACCTCGGAGCTACTCTGGACCAGTTTGACACTGTAGATTTCTCTGATAA
TGAAGTGAGAAAACTGGACGGCTTCCCTTTGCTAAAGAGGCTGAAGACGCTGCTGATGAACAACAACAGG
GTCTGTCGTATCGGCGAAAATCTGGAGCAGTGTCTACCAAGTCTACGAGAGCTGGTTCTGACAAACAACA
ACATCCAAGATCTGGGTGACTTGGACCCTCTGGCCTCGGTGAAGACTTTAACTCTTCTCAGCTTGTTGAG
GAATCCAGTCACAAACAAGAAGCATTACAGGCTGTACGTCATCAACAAAATACCACAGATTCGCGTTCTT
GATTTTCAGAAAGTGAAGCTCAAGGAACGTCAAGAGGCAGAAAAGATGTTCAAAGGCAAACGCGGTGCTC
AGCTTGCCAAGGATATCTCCCAGCGAATGAAAACATTCACTCCTGGAGTCTCGGCGCAGCCGGAGAAGAA
GAGTGGACCATCTCAAGCAGACGTGGAGGCAATCAAGAATGCCATTACAAATGCCTCATCGTTGGCTGAG
GTGGAGAGGTTGACGGGAATGCTGCAGGCTGGACAGATCCCAGGTCGAGACGCTCAACAAGGTTCGGCTG
AGATGGAGGAGGAGGAAGAGGAGGGCGCTGAGGCTGGAGCTCACATGGAGGAGGATTATGGAGAAGATGA
GAAAGATATGGATCAGAGAGATGAAGATATGGACGAAGAGCCGCATGTAAACGGCTCCGACCCAGCTTTC
TTGTACAAAGTTGGCATTATAAGAAAGCATTGCTTATCAATTTGTTGCAACGAACAGGTCACTATCAGTC
AAAATAAAATCATTATTTGCCATCCAGCTGATATCCCCTATAGTGAGTCGTATTACATGGTCATAGCTGT
TTCCTGGCAGCTCTGGCCCGTGTCTCAAAATCTCTGATGTTACATTGCACAAGATAAAAATATATCATCA
TGAACAATAAAACTGTCTGCTTACATAAACAGTAATACAAGGGGTGTTATGAGCCATATTCAACGGGAAA
CGTCGAGGCCGCGATTAAATTCCAACATGGATGCTGATTTATATGGGTATAAATGGGCTCGCGATAATGT
CGGGCAATCAGGTGCGACAATCTATCGCTTGTATGGGAAGCCCGATGCGCCAGAGTTGTTTCTGAAACAT
GGCAAAGGTAGCGTTGCCAATGATGTTACAGATGAGATGGTCAGACTAAACTGGCTGACGGAATTTATGC
CTCTTCCGACCATCAAGCATTTTATCCGTACTCCTGATGATGCATGGTTACTCACCACTGCGATCCCCGG
AAAAACAGCATTCCAGGTATTAGAAGAATATCCTGATTCAGGTGAAAATATTGTTGATGCGCTGGCAGTG
TTCCTGCGCCGGTTGCATTCGATTCCTGTTTGTAATTGTCCTTTTAACAGCGATCGCGTATTTCGTCTCG
CTCAGGCGCAATCACGAATGAATAACGGTTTGGTTGATGCGAGTGATTTTGATGACGAGCGTAATGGCTG
GCCTGTTGAACAAGTCTGGAAAGAAATGCATAAACTTTTGCCATTCTCACCGGATTCAGTCGTCACTCAT
GGTGATTTCTCACTTGATAACCTTATTTTTGACGAGGGGAAATTAATAGGTTGTATTGATGTTGGACGAG
TCGGAATCGCAGACCGATACCAGGATCTTGCCATCCTATGGAACTGCCTCGGTGAGTTTTCTCCTTCATT
ACAGAAACGGCTTTTTCAAAAATATGGTATTGATAATCCTGATATGAATAAATTGCAGTTTCATTTGATG
CTCGATGAGTTTTTCTAATCAGAATTGGTTAATTGGTTGTAACACTGGCAGAGCATTACGCTGACTTGAC
GGGACGGCGCAAGCTCATGACCAAAATCCCTTAACGTGAGTTACGCGTCGTTCCACTGAGCGTCAGACCC
CGTAGAAAAGATCAAAGGATCTTCTTGAGATCCTTTTTTTCTGCGCGTAATCTGCTGCTTGCAAACAAAA
AAACCACCGCTACCAGCGGTGGTTTGTTTGCCGGATCAAGAGCTACCAACTCTTTTTCCGAAGGTAACTG
GCTTCAGCAGAGCGCAGATACCAAATACTGTTCTTCTAGTGTAGCCGTAGTTAGGCCACCACTTCAAGAA
CTCTGTAGCACCGCCTACATACCTCGCTCTGCTAATCCTGTTACCAGTGGCTGCTGCCAGTGGCGATAAG
TCGTGTCTTACCGGGTTGGACTCAAGACGATAGTTACCGGATAAGGCGCAGCGGTCGGGCTGAACGGGGG
GTTCGTGCACACAGCCCAGCTTGGAGCGAACGACCTACACCGAACTGAGATACCTACAGCGTGAGCTATG
AGAAAGCGCCACGCTTCCCGAAGGGAGAAAGGCGGACAGGTATCCGGTAAGCGGCAGGGTCGGAACAGGA
GAGCGCACGAGGGAGCTTCCAGGGGGAAACGCCTGGTATCTTTATAGTCCTGTCGGGTTTCGCCACCTCT
GACTTGAGCGTCGATTTTTGTGATGCTCGTCAGGGGGGCGGAGCCTATGGAAAAACGCCAGCAACGCGGC
CTTTTTACGGTTCCTGGCCTTTTGCTGGCCTTTTGCTCACATGTT
