>Addgene plasmid #166213 | pDONR221-SNRPA1 | depositor partial sequence | sequence record 322762 | insert sequence
ATGGTGAAGCTGTCTGCGGAGCTGATTGAGCAGGCTGCTCAGTACACCAACCCTGTGAGAGACAGAGAGC
TGGATTTACGAGGTTATAAGATCCCAGTGGTGGAAAACCTCGGAGCTACTCTGGACCAGTTTGACACTGT
AGATTTCTCTGATAATGAAGTGAGAAAACTGGACGGCTTCCCTTTGCTAAAGAGGCTGAAGACGCTGCTG
ATGAACAACAACAGGGTCTGTCGTATCGGCGAAAATCTGGAGCAGTGTCTACCAAGTCTACGAGAGCTGG
TTCTGACAAACAACAACATCCAAGATCTGGGTGACTTGGACCCTCTGGCCTCGGTGAAGACTTTAACTCT
TCTCAGCTTGTTGAGGAATCCAGTCACAAACAAGAAGCATTACAGGCTGTACGTCATCAACAAAATACCA
CAGATTCGCGTTCTTGATTTTCAGAAAGTGAAGCTCAAGGAACGTCAAGAGGCAGAAAAGATGTTCAAAG
GCAAACGCGGTGCTCAGCTTGCCAAGGATATCTCCCAGCGAATGAAAACATTCACTCCTGGAGTCTCGGC
GCAGCCGGAGAAGAAGAGTGGACCATCTCAAGCAGACGTGGAGGCAATCAAGAATGCCATTACAAATGCC
TCATCGTTGGCTGAGGTGGAGAGGTTGACGGGAATGCTGCAGGCTGGACAGATCCCAGGTCGAGACGCTC
AACAAGGTTCGGCTGAGATGGAGGAGGAGGAAGAGGAGGGCGCTGAGGCTGGAGCTCACATGGAGGAGGA
TTATGGAGAAGATGAGAAAGATATGGATCAGAGAGATGAAGATATGGACGAAGAGCCGCATGTAAACGGC
TCC
